>Addgene plasmid #244841 | pEM6_CL7_Bac_2NLS-RVQ (LbCas12a)-2NLS | addgene full sequence | sequence record 486081 | Addgene NGS Result
TTGAGATCCTTTTTTTCTGCGCGTAATCTGCTGCTTGCAAACAAAAAAACCACCGCTACCAGCGGTGGTT
TGTTTGCCGGATCAAGAGCTACCAACTCTTTTTCCGAAGGTAACTGGCTTCAGCAGAGCGCAGATACCAA
ATACTGTTCTTCTAGTGTAGCCGTAGTTAGGCCACCACTTCAAGAACTCTGTAGCACCGCCTACATACCT
CGCTCTGCTAATCCTGTTACCAGTGGCTGCTGCCAGTGGCGATAAGTCGTGTCTTACCGGGTTGGACTCA
AGACGATAGTTACCGGATAAGGCGCAGCGGTCGGGCTGAACGGGGGGTTCGTGCACACAGCCCAGCTTGG
AGCGAACGACCTACACCGAACTGAGATACCTACAGCGTGAGCTATGAGAAAGCGCCACGCTTCCCGAAGG
GAGAAAGGCGGACAGGTATCCGGTAAGCGGCAGGGTCGGAACAGGAGAGCGCACGAGGGAGCTTCCAGGG
GGAAACGCCTGGTATCTTTATAGTCCTGTCGGGTTTCGCCACCTCTGACTTGAGCGTCGATTTTTGTGAT
GCTCGTCAGGGGGGCGGAGCCTATGGAAAAACGCCAGCAACGCGGCCTTTTTACGGTTCCTGGCCTTTTG
CTGGCCTTTTGCTCACATAGTCATGCCCCGCGCCCACCGGAAGGAGCTGACTGGGTTGAAGGCTCTCAAG
GGCATCGGTCGAGATCCCGGTGCCTAATGAGTGAGCTAACTTACATTAATTGCGTTGCGCTCACTGCCCG
CTTTCCAGTCGGGAAACCTGTCGTGCCAGCTGCATTAATGAATCGGCCAACGCGCGGGGAGAGGCGGTTT
GCGTATTGGGCGCCAGGGTGGTTTTTCTTTTCACCAGTGAGACGGGCAACAGCTGATTGCCCTTCACCGC
CTGGCCCTGAGAGAGTTGCAGCAAGCGGTCCACGCTGGTTTGCCCCAGCAGGCGAAAATCCTGTTTGATG
GTGGTTAACGGCGGGATATAACATGAGCTGTCTTCGGTATCGTCGTATCCCACTACCGAGATATCCGCAC
CAACGCGCAGCCCGGACTCGGTAATGGCGCGCATTGCGCCCAGCGCCATCTGATCGTTGGCAACCAGCAT
CGCAGTGGGAACGATGCCCTCATTCAGCATTTGCATGGTTTGTTGAAAACCGGACATGGCACTCCAGTCG
CCTTCCCGTTCCGCTATCGGCTGAATTTGATTGCGAGTGAGATATTTATGCCAGCCAGCCAGACGCAGAC
GCGCCGAGACAGAACTTAATGGGCCCGCTAACAGCGCGATTTGCTGGTGACCCAATGCGACCAGATGCTC
CACGCCCAGTCGCGTACCGTCTTCATGGGAGAAAATAATACTGTTGATGGGTGTCTGGTCAGAGACATCA
AGAAATAACGCCGGAACATTAGTGCAGGCAGCTTCCACAGCAATGGCATCCTGGTCATCCAGCGGATAGT
TAATGATCAGCCCACTGACGCGTTGCGCGAGAAGATTGTGCACCGCCGCTTTACAGGCTTCGACGCCGCT
TCGTTCTACCATCGACACCACCACGCTGGCACCCAGTTGATCGGCGCGAGATTTAATCGCCGCGACAATT
TGCGACGGCGCGTGCAGGGCCAGACTGGAGGTGGCAACGCCAATCAGCAACGACTGTTTGCCCGCCAGTT
GTTGTGCCACGCGGTTGGGAATGTAATTCAGCTCCGCCATCGCCGCTTCCACTTTTTCCCGCGTTTTCGC
AGAAACGTGGCTGGCCTGGTTCACCACGCGGGAAACGGTCTGATAAGAGACACCGGCATACTCTGCGACA
TCGTATAACGTTACTGGTTTCACATTCACCACCCTGAATTGACTCTCTTCCGGGCGCTATCATGCCATAC
CGCGAAAGGTTTTGCGCCATTCGATGGTGTCCGGGATCTCGACGCTCTCCCTTATGCGACTCCTGCATTA
GGAAGCAGCCCAGTAGTAGGTTGAGGCCGTTGAGCACCGCCGCCGCAAGGAATGGTGTGGTTGACAATTA
ATCATCGGCTCGTATAATGTGTAATTGTGAGCGGATAACAATTTGATGTGCTAGCGCATATCCAGTGTAG
TAAGGCAAGTCCCTTCAAGAGTTATCGTTGATACCCCTCGTAGTGCACATTCCTTTAACGCTTCAAAATC
TGTAAAGCACGCCATATCGCCGAAAGGCACACTTAATTATTAAGAGGTAATACACCATGAGCAAAAGCAA
TGAACCGGGTAAAGCAACCGGTGAAGGTAAACCGGTTAATAACAAATGGCTGAACAATGCCGGTAAAGAT
CTGGGTAGTCCGGTTCCGGATCGTATTGCAAATAAACTGCGTGATAAAGAATTCGAGAGCTTCGATGATT
TTCGTGAAACCTTTTGGGAAGAAGTTAGCAAAGATCCTGAACTGAGCAAACAGTTTAGCCGCAATAACAA
TGATCGTATGAAAGTTGGTAAAGCACCGAAAACACGTACCCAGGATGTTAGCGGTAAACGTACCTCATTT
GAACTGAATCATCAGAAACCGATTGAACAGAATGGTGGCGTTTATGATATGGATAACATTAGCGTTGTTA
CCCCGAAACGCAACATTGATATTGAAGGCGGTGGTGGTGGTTCTTTGGAGGTTTTGTTCCAGGGTCCAAA
CGCGACACCAAAGAAAAAGCGTAAAGTCGGGGGATCTCCGAAAAAGAAACGGAAAGTAGGTATCCACGGA
GTCCCAGCAGCTACCATGAGCAAACTGGAGAAGTTCACGAACTGTTATTCTCTGTCGAAAACCTTACGTT
TTAAGGCCATTCCGGTAGGTAAAACGCAAGAAAATATCGACAATAAACGTCTCCTGGTTGAAGATGAAAA
GCGTGCCGAAGATTATAAAGGTGTTAAAAAGCTGCTTGATCGCTATTACCTGTCTTTTATCAACGATGTT
CTGCATTCCATCAAATTGAAAAACTTGAATAATTACATCTCGTTATTTCGCAAAAAAACCCGTACCGAAA
AAGAAAACAAGGAGCTGGAAAACCTTGAAATTAATCTGCGTAAAGAAATCGCGAAAGCATTTAAAGGTAA
TGAAGGATATAAATCTCTGTTTAAAAAAGACATTATTGAAACCATCCTGCCTGAGTTCTTGGATGATAAA
GATGAAATTGCCCTGGTTAATAGCTTTAATAGATTTACGACTGCATTTACCGGCTTTTTTGATAACCGTG
AAAACATGTTCAGCGAAGAAGCGAAATCGACTTCCATTGCCTTCCGTTGCATTAATGAAAACCTGACCGT
TTACATTTCTAATATGGACATCTTTGAAAAAGTTGATGCCATTTTCGACAAACATGAAGTTCAAGAAATC
AAAGAAAAGATTTTAAACTCCGATTATGATGTTGAAGATTTCTTTGAGGGAGAATTTTTCAATTTTGTTC
TCACCCAAGAGGGTATTGATGTCTATAACGCCATTATCGGAGGATTTGTTACGGAATCAGGCGAAAAGAT
TAAAGGACTGAATGAATACATTAATTTATACAATCAGAAAACCAAACAGAAATTGCCAAAATTCAAACCA
CTGTATAAACAGGTATTAAGCGACCGTGAATCCTTGTCCTTTTATGGCGAAGGCTATACAAGCGATGAAG
AGGTGCTCGAAGTATTCCGTAATACTTTGAACAAAAACTCGGAAATCTTCTCCAGCATTAAAAAACTGGA
AAAATTGTTTAAAAATTTCGATGAATATAGTAGCGCAGGCATCTTCGTCAAAAATGGCCCTGCGATTTCA
ACCATTTCTAAAGACATTTTCGGTGAATGGAACGTGATCCGCGATAAATGGAACGCGGAGTATGACGACA
TTCATCTGAAAAAAAAAGCCGTTGTTACCGAAAAGTATGAAGATGACCGCCGCAAGAGCTTTAAAAAAAT
TGGTAGTTTCTCACTGGAACAGTTACAAGAATATGCAGACGCCGATCTGTCGGTTGTGGAAAAGTTAAAA
GAGATTATTATCCAGAAAGTCGATGAAATTTATAAAGTGTACGGCTCCAGCGAAAAGCTCTTTGATGCCG
ACTTTGTTTTAGAAAAATCGCTGAAAAAAAACGATGCCGTGGTGGCCATCATGAAAGATCTGTTGGATTC
GGTCAAATCGTTCGAAAACTATATCAAGGCGTTCTTTGGCGAAGGGAAAGAAACCAATCGTGACGAATCG
TTCTATGGCGATTTTGTGTTGGCGTATGATATTCTTCTGAAAGTAGATCACATCTATGATGCTATCCGCA
ACTACGTGACCCAGAAACCGTATTCGAAGGATAAATTTAAGCTGTATTTTCAAAACCCTCAGTTTATGGG
TGGCTGGGATAAAGATAAAGAAACCGACTACCGCGCGACGATCTTGCGCTATGGCTCTAAGTACTATTTA
GCCATCATGGATAAAAAGTATGCAAAATGCCTCCAGAAAATCGATAAGGATGATGTCAACGGGAACTACG
AAAAAATCAACTACAAACTCTTGCCTGGCCCGAATAAAATGCTGCCGAAAGTCTTTTTTTCCAAAAAATG
GATGGCCTATTATAACCCTTCCGAAGATATTCAGAAGATTTACAAGAACGGTACCTTTAAAAAAGGTGAC
ATGTTTAATCTGAATGACTGTCACAAGCTTATTGATTTCTTCAAAGATAGTATTTCTCGCTACCCTAAAT
GGTCAAACGCGTACGATTTTAATTTCTCAGAAACAGAGAAATACAAAGATATTGCGGGGTTTTATCGCGA
AGTCGAAGAACAAGGGTATAAGGTGTCGTTCGAATCGGCTTCCAAAAAGGAAGTGGATAAACTTGTTGAA
GAAGGCAAACTCTATATGTTCCAGATCTACAACAAAGATTTCTCCGACAAGAGCCATGGCACGCCGAACT
TACATACCATGTACTTTAAATTACTGTTCGATGAAAATAATCATGGTCAGATTCGCTTGAGCGGTGGCGC
CGAACTGTTTATGCGCCGCGCATCATTGAAAAAGGAAGAACTTGTTGTGCACCCAGCAAACAGTCCGATT
GCAAACAAAAATCCGGATAACCCGAAGAAAACTACCACCTTAAGCTATGATGTATATAAAGATAAACGTT
TTAGCGAAGATCAGTATCAACTCCACATTCCGATCGCGATTAACAAATGTCCTAAGAACATCTTTAAAAT
CAATACCGAGGTTCGTGTACTGCTCAAACACGACGACAACCCCTATGTTATTGGCATTGACCGCGGCGAA
CGCAACCTGCTGTATATTGTCGTTGTGGATGGCAAAGGTAACATTGTTGAACAGTATAGCCTTAATGAAA
TCATCAATAATTTCAACGGCATTCGTATTAAAACGGACTATCATAGCCTGCTGGACAAAAAAGAGAAAGA
ACGCTTCGAAGCCCGTCAGAATTGGACCTCTATCGAAAATATCAAGGAACTGAAAGCTGGGTACATTTCT
CAAGTGGTCCACAAGATTTGCGAACTGGTGGAAAAGTATGACGCGGTGATCGCACTGGAGGATCTGAATT
CGGGCTTTAAAAATAGCCGTGTGAAGGTGGAGAAACAGGTTTACCAAAAGTTCGAAAAAATGCTGATTGA
CAAACTTAATTACATGGTGGACAAAAAATCTAATCCATGTGCGACCGGCGGGGCTCTCAAAGGCTATCAG
ATTACGAATAAATTCGAAAGCTTCAAATCCATGTCTACCCAGAACGGATTTATCTTTTACATCCCCGCCT
GGCTGACTTCCAAAATTGATCCGAGTACCGGTTTTGTTAATCTGCTGAAAACCAAATATACGTCGATCGC
CGATTCAAAAAAATTCATTAGCAGCTTCGACCGTATTATGTACGTCCCGGAAGAAGATCTGTTCGAATTC
GCCCTTGACTATAAAAATTTCTCGCGTACGGATGCCGATTATATCAAAAAATGGAAACTGTACAGCTACG
GCAACCGCATCCGCATTTTTCGCAACCCAAAGAAGAACAACGTATTTGACTGGGAGGAAGTTTGCTTGAC
GAGCGCTTACAAAGAGCTCTTTAACAAATATGGGATCAATTATCAGCAAGGGGACATCCGTGCGTTGCTG
TGTGAGCAGTCAGATAAAGCGTTCTACAGCTCTTTCATGGCTTTAATGTCGCTGATGTTGCAGATGCGCA
ATTCGATCACTGGCCGCACCGATGTGGATTTCCTGATTAGCCCGGTCAAAAATAGCGATGGCATTTTTTA
CGATTCACGTAACTATGAAGCCCAGGAAAACGCTATTCTGCCGAAGAACGCTGATGCGAACGGCGCGTAC
AATATTGCCCGTAAGGTACTGTGGGCAATTGGTCAGTTCAAGAAAGCGGAAGATGAAAAGTTGGATAAGG
TCAAAATTGCGATCTCGAATAAAGAATGGCTGGAATATGCGCAGACCAGCGTGAAACATGGGTCACCTAA
AAAAAAGAGAAAAGTAGGCGGATCTCCTAAGAAGAAGAGAAAAGTTTCATTAGAAGTGCTTTTTCAGGGC
CCAGGTTCTCACCATCACCATCACCATTAATAGGTAATCTCTGCTTAAAAGCACAGAATCTAAGATCCCT
GCCATTTGGCGGGGATTTTTTTATTTGTTTTCAGGAAATAAATAATCGATCGCGTAATAAAATCTATTAT
TATTTTTGTGAAGAATAAATTTGGGTGCAATGAGAATGCGCAGGCCCTTTCGTCTCGCGCGTTTCGGTGA
TGACGGTGAAAACCTCTGACACATGTCGAGTAAGGATCTCCAGGCATCAAATAAAACGAAAGGCTCAGTC
GAAAGACTGGGCCTTTCGTTTTATCTGTTGTTTGTCGGTGAACGCTCTCGTCGACACTATGGTTGCTTTG
ACGTATGCGGTGTGAAATACCGCACAGATGCGTAAGGAGAAAATACCGCATCAGGCGTCAGGTGGCACTT
TTCGGGGAAATGTGCGCGGAACCCCTATTTGTTTATTTTTCTAAATACATTCAAATATGTATCCGCTCAT
GAGACAATAACCCTGATAAATGCTTCAATAATATTGAAAAAGGAAGAGTATGAGTATTCAACATTTCCGT
GTCGCCCTTATTCCCTTTTTTGCGGCATTTTGCCTTCCTGTTTTTGCTCACCCAGAAACGCTGGTGAAAG
TAAAAGATGCTGAAGATCAGTTGGGTGCACGAGTGGGTTACATCGAACTGGATCTCAACAGCGGTAAGAT
CCTTGAGAGTTTTCGCCCCGAAGAACGTTTTCCAATGATGAGCACTTTTAAAGTTCTGCTATGTGGCGCG
GTATTATCCCGTATTGACGCCGGGCAAGAGCAACTCGGTCGCCGCATACACTATTCTCAGAATGACTTGG
TTGAGTACTCACCAGTCACAGAAAAGCATCTTACGGATGGCATGACAGTAAGAGAATTATGCAGTGCTGC
CATAACCATGAGTGATAACACTGCGGCCAACTTACTTCTGACAACGATCGGAGGACCGAAGGAGCTAACC
GCTTTTTTGCACAACATGGGGGATCATGTAACTCGCCTTGATCGTTGGGAACCGGAGCTGAATGAAGCCA
TACCAAACGACGAGCGTGACACCACGATGCCTGTAGCAATGGCAACAACGTTGCGCAAACTATTAACTGG
CGAACTACTTACTCTAGCTTCCCGGCAACAATTAATAGACTGGATGGAGGCGGATAAAGTTGCAGGACCA
CTTCTGCGCTCGGCCCTTCCGGCTGGCTGGTTTATTGCTGATAAATCTGGAGCCGGTGAGCGTGGGTCTC
GCGGTATCATTGCAGCACTGGGGCCAGATGGTAAGCCCTCCCGTATCGTAGTTATCTACACGACGGGGAG
TCAGGCAACTATGGATGAACGAAATAGACAGATCGCTGAGATAGGTGCCTCACTGATTAAGCATTGGTAA
CTGTCAGACCAAGTTTACTCATATATACTTTAGATTGATTTAAAACTTCATTTTTAATTTAAAAGGATCT
AGGTGAAGATCCTTTTTGATAATCTCATGACCAAAATCCCTTAACGTGAGTTTTCGTTCCACTGAGCGTC
AGACCCCGTAGAAAAGATCAAAGGATCTTC
Features (pLannotate 1.2.2; 17 found; start..end, strand, type, name):
      1..589     +  rep_origin     ori: high-copy-number ColE1/pMB1/pBR322/pUC origin of replication
    647..712     -  CDS            TcR (fragment): tetracycline efflux protein; tet; confers resistance to tetracycline
    727..748     -  protein_bind   CAP binding site: CAP binding activates transcription in the presence of cAMP. E. coli catabolite activator protein
    761..1843    -  CDS            lacI: lac repressor; lacI; The lac repressor binds to the lac operator to inhibit transcription in E. coli. This inhibition can be relieved by adding lactose or isopropyl-β-D-thiogalactopyranoside (IPTG).
   1844..1921    -  promoter       lacI promoter: lacI
   1929..2017    -  CDS            TcR (fragment): tetracycline efflux protein; tet; confers resistance to tetracycline
   2021..2049    +  promoter       tac promoter: strong E. coli promoter; hybrid between the trp and lac UV5 promoters
   2055..2071    +  protein_bind   lac operator: The lac repressor binds to the lac operator to inhibit transcription in E. coli. This inhibition can be relieved by adding lactose or isopropyl-β-D-thiogalactopyranoside (IPTG). lac repressor encoded by lacI
   2093..2226    +  5'UTR          cspA 5'UTR: cspA; 5'UTR of the E. coli cold shock protein cspA gene (Mitta et al., 1997)
   2230..2622    +  CDS            colE7 (fragment): CEA7_ECOLX - Also known as cea. Experimental evidence at protein level: Swiss-Prot protein existence level 1. Colicins are polypeptide toxins produced by and active against E.coli and closely related bacteria. From Escherichia coli.
   6520..6537    +  CDS            6xHis: 6xHis affinity tag
   6548..6692    +  3'UTR          cspA 3'UTR: cspA; 3'UTR of the E. coli cold shock protein cspA gene (Mitta et al., 1997)
   6704..6739    +  CDS            rop (fragment): Rop protein, which maintains plasmids at low copy number; rop
   6768..6839    +  terminator     rrnB T1 terminator: transcription terminator T1 from the E. coli rrnB gene
   6864..6915    +  misc_feature   bom (fragment): basis of mobility region from pBR322
   6945..7049    +  promoter       AmpR promoter: bla
   7050..7910    +  CDS            AmpR: β-lactamase; bla; confers resistance to ampicillin, carbenicillin, and related antibiotics
