[The description below was written by a language model from this plasmid's Addgene catalogue record and pLannotate feature annotations shown in this document.]
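Description:
pEM6_CL7_Bac_2NLS-RVQ (LbCas12a)-2NLS is an 8,080 nt bacterial expression plasmid for producing a nuclear-localised variant of the Lachnospiraceae bacterium Cas12a nuclease in E. coli. The catalogue lists the backbone as p2CT. It replicates from a high-copy ColE1/pUC-type origin and is selected with ampicillin through a bla (AmpR) cassette. The insert, LbCas12a-RVQ, carries the substitutions G146R, R182V and E795Q and was assembled by Gibson cloning.

According to the catalogue fields, the protein is fused at its N terminus to a 10xHis tag, a CL7 tag and two SV40 NLS copies. CL7 is an engineered colicin E7 DNase-domain derivative that binds immunity protein Im7 with very high affinity, which allows stringent affinity purification. The feature table supports this with a colE7 fragment at the start of the coding region. The Cas12a coding sequence itself is not annotated and presumably occupies the large unannotated gap that follows.

Several points in the record do not agree. The purpose line states four SV40 NLS copies at the C terminus, whereas the tag field and the plasmid name indicate two. The catalogue names T7 as the promoter, but the annotation instead finds a tac promoter with a lac operator and a lacI repressor gene, which would give IPTG-inducible expression. This cassette is flanked by cspA 5' and 3' UTRs and followed by an rrnB T1 terminator. A 6xHis tag is also annotated near the 3' end of the open reading frame, which the catalogue does not mention.

The NLS-tagged purified protein is suited to assembling Cas12a ribonucleoproteins for genome editing in eukaryotic cells, consistent with the associated work on directed evolution of Cas12a.
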