Addgene plasmid #244841: pEM6_CL7_Bac_2NLS-RVQ (LbCas12a)-2NLS
Purpose: Bacterial expression of LbCas12a-RVQ with 2xSV40 NLS at N-terminus and 4xSV40 at C-terminus
Depositing lab: Jennifer Doudna. Depositing organization: University of California, Berkeley. Publication: Directed evolution expands CRISPR-Cas12a genome-editing capacity. Ma E, Chen K, Shi H, Wasko KM, Esain-Garcia I, Trinidad MI, Zhou K, Ye J, Doudna JA. Nucleic Acids Res. 2025 Jul 8;53(13):gkaf649. doi: 10.1093/nar/gkaf649. PubMed 40671523.
Backbone
  Vector backbone: p2CT
  Vector type: Bacterial Expression, CRISPR
Growth in bacteria
  Bacterial resistance: Ampicillin, 100 μg/mL
  Growth temperature: 37°C
  Growth strain: DH5alpha
  Copy number: High Copy
Gene/Insert
  Gene/Insert name: LbCas12a-RVQ
  Species: Lachnospiraceae bacterium
  Mutation: G146R/R182V/E795Q
  Promoter: T7
  Tag / fusion protein: 10xHis-CL7-2xSV40 NLS (N terminal on insert); 2xSV40 NLS (C terminal on insert)
  Cloning method: Gibson Cloning
Terms and licenses: Academic/Nonprofit Terms; Industry Terms: Not Available to Industry
How to cite: pEM6_CL7_Bac_2NLS-RVQ (LbCas12a)-2NLS was a gift from Jennifer Doudna (Addgene plasmid # 244841 ; http://n2t.net/addgene:244841 ; RRID:Addgene_244841)
